Addgene plasmid #209517: EC64420
Purpose: (Empty Backbone) Cloning in complete guide expression cassettes, with Cas9
Depositing lab: Wendy Harwood & Cristobal Uauy. Depositing organization: John Innes Centre. Publication: An optimised CRISPR Cas9 and Cas12a mutagenesis toolkit for Barley and Wheat. Lawrenson T, Clarke M, Kirby R, Forner M, Steuernagel B, Brown JKM, Harwood W. Plant Methods. 2024 Aug 13;20(1):123. doi: 10.1186/s13007-024-01234-y. PubMed 39138524.
Backbone
  Vector backbone: Unknown
  Vector type: CRISPR
  Selectable markers: RFP & hygromycin for plant
Growth in bacteria
  Bacterial resistance: Kanamycin, 50 μg/mL
  Growth temperature: 37°C
  Growth strain: DH5alpha
  Copy number: High Copy
Gene/Insert
  Gene/Insert name: None
Terms and licenses: Academic/Nonprofit Terms; Industry Terms: Not Available to Industry
Depositor comments: Barley GoldenGate binary vector with Cas9
How to cite: EC64420 was a gift from Wendy Harwood & Cristobal Uauy (Addgene plasmid # 209517 ; http://n2t.net/addgene:209517 ; RRID:Addgene_209517)
