[The description below was written by a language model from this plasmid's Addgene catalogue record and pLannotate feature annotations shown in this document.]
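Description:
EC64420 is a Golden Gate binary vector for Agrobacterium-mediated CRISPR mutagenesis in barley, supplied as an empty backbone that already carries Cas9 and is ready to receive complete guide RNA expression cassettes. The roughly 16.7 kb plasmid is propagated in E. coli through a high-copy ColE1/pUC-type origin. The pVS1 origin, with its RepA replication and StaA stability genes, supports maintenance in Agrobacterium. Bacterial selection is by kanamycin, through an aphA-3 gene driven by the bla promoter. The catalogue lists the parental backbone as unknown.

Nopaline-type left and right T-DNA border repeats flank the payload. Next to the left border is a plant hygromycin resistance cassette, made up of a CaMV 35S promoter, the TMV Ω translational enhancer, a HygR coding sequence and a CaMV polyadenylation signal. The HygR sequence is interrupted by a modified castor bean catalase intron, which restricts functional expression to plant cells. The Streptococcus pyogenes Cas9 gene is driven by the maize polyubiquitin promoter, a strong constitutive promoter commonly used in cereals, and ends in a NOS terminator. Cas9 is annotated in two segments with a gap between them, which may reflect an intron or a divergent codon-optimised stretch, though the record does not say which.

Near the right border is a bacterial mRFP1 cassette under the lac promoter and operator, followed by the rrnB T1 and T7Te terminators. Its position and bacterial regulation suggest it is the Golden Gate dropout marker, replaced by incoming guide cassettes so that correct clones appear as non-red colonies. The catalogue, however, lists RFP alongside hygromycin as a plant selectable marker. No guide scaffold or guide promoter is annotated, as expected for an empty acceptor vector.
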