Features (pLannotate 1.2.2; 27 found; start..end, strand, type, name):
     32..56      +  misc_feature   RB T-DNA repeat: right border repeat from nopaline C58 T-DNA
    365..994     +  CDS            pVS1 StaA: stability protein from the Pseudomonas plasmid pVS1 (Heeb et al., 2000)
   1423..2496    +  CDS            pVS1 RepA: replication protein from the Pseudomonas plasmid pVS1 (Heeb et al., 2000)
   2562..2756    +  rep_origin     pVS1 oriV: origin of replication for the Pseudomonas plasmid pVS1 (Heeb et al., 2000)
   2818..2922    +  promoter       AmpR promoter: bla
   2923..3717    +  CDS            KanR: aminoglycoside phosphotransferase; aphA-3; confers resistance to kanamycin
   3888..4476    +  rep_origin     ori: high-copy-number ColE1/pMB1/pBR322/pUC origin of replication
   4612..4636    +  misc_feature   LB T-DNA repeat: left border repeat from nopaline C58 T-DNA
   4724..4898    -  polyA_signal   CaMV poly(A) signal: cauliflower mosaic virus polyadenylation signal
   4933..5625    -  CDS            HygR (fragment): aminoglycoside phosphotransferase from E. coli confers resistance to hygromycin
   5620..5809    -  intron         cat1 intron: castor bean catalase intron, modified
   5810..6148    -  CDS            HygR (fragment): aminoglycoside phosphotransferase from E. coli; aph(4)-Ia; confers resistance to hygromycin
   6157..6210    -  misc_feature   TMV Ω: translational enhancer from the tobacco mosaic virus 5'-leader sequence (Gallie et al., 1988)
   6239..6584    -  promoter       CaMV 35S promoter: strong constitutive promoter from cauliflower mosaic virus
   6241..6287    -  promoter       minimal CaMV 35S promoter: minimal 35S promoter from cauliflower mosaic virus
   6768..7574    -  CDS            IBMP_CAMVB (fragment): Experimental evidence at protein level: Swiss-Prot protein existence level 1. Enhances the ribosomal termination-reinitiation event leading to the translation of major open reading frames on the polycistronic viral RNAs. From Cauliflower mosaic virus (strain Bari 1) (CaMV).
   7600..7852    -  terminator     NOS terminator: nopaline synthase terminator and poly(A) signal
   8244..13202   -  CDS            cas9: CAS9_STRP1 - Also known as csn1 From Streptococcus pyogenes serotype M1.
  13333..13611   -  CDS            cas9 (fragment): CAS9_STRP1 - Also known as csn1 From Streptococcus pyogenes serotype M1.
  13659..15645   -  promoter       Ubi promoter: maize polyubiquitin gene promoter
  15663..15752   +  CDS            lacI (fragment): lac repressor; lacI; The lac repressor binds to the lac operator to inhibit transcription in E. coli. This inhibition can be relieved by adding lactose or isopropyl-β-D-thiogalactopyranoside (IPTG).
  15765..15786   +  protein_bind   CAP binding site: CAP binding activates transcription in the presence of cAMP. E. coli catabolite activator protein
  15801..15831   +  promoter       lac promoter: promoter for the E. coli lac operon
  15835..15857   +  protein_bind   lac operator (fragment): The lac repressor binds to the lac operator to inhibit transcription in E. coli. This inhibition can be relieved by adding lactose or isopropyl-β-D-thiogalactopyranoside (IPTG). lac repressor encoded by lacI
  15891..16565   +  CDS            mRFP1: mRFP1 is a basic (constitutively fluorescent) red fluorescent protein published in 2002, derived from Discosoma sp.. It is reported to be a somewhat slowly-maturing monomer with low acid sensitivity.
  16613..16684   +  terminator     rrnB T1 terminator: transcription terminator T1 from the E. coli rrnB gene
  16700..16727   +  terminator     T7Te terminator: phage T7 early transcription terminator
>Addgene plasmid #209517 | EC64420 | addgene full sequence | sequence record 413955 | Addgene NGS Result
CACGAAGTGATCCGTTTAAACTATCAGTGTTTGACAGGATATATTGGCGGGTAAACCTAAGAGAAAAGAG
CGTTTATTAGAATAATCGGATATTTAAAAGGGCGTGAAAAGGTTTATCCGTTCGTCCATTTGTATGTGCA
TGCCAACCACAGGGTTCCCCTCGGGAGTCAGCCGTGCGGCTGCATGAAATCCTGGCCGGTTTGTCTGATG
CCAAGCTGGCGGCCTGGCCGGCCAGCTTGGCCGCTGAAGAAACCGAGCGCCGCCGTCTAAAAAGGTGATG
TGTATTTGAGTAAAACAGCTTGCGTCATGCGGTCGCTGCGTATATGATGCGATGAGTAAATAAACAAATA
CGCAAGGGGAACGCATGAAGGTTATCGCTGTACTTAACCAGAAAGGCGGGTCAGGCAAGACGACCATCGC
AACCCATCTAGCCCGCGCCCTGCAACTCGCCGGGGCCGATGTTCTGTTAGTCGATTCCGATCCCCAGGGC
AGTGCCCGCGATTGGGCGGCCGTGCGGGAAGATCAACCGCTAACCGTTGTCGGCATCGACCGCCCGACGA
TTGACCGCGACGTGAAGGCCATCGGCCGGCGCGACTTCGTAGTGATCGACGGAGCGCCCCAGGCGGCGGA
CTTGGCTGTGTCCGCGATCAAGGCAGCCGACTTCGTGCTGATTCCGGTGCAGCCAAGCCCTTACGACATA
TGGGCCACCGCCGACCTGGTGGAGCTGGTTAAGCAGCGCATTGAGGTCACGGATGGAAGGCTACAAGCGG
CCTTTGTCGTGTCGCGGGCGATCAAAGGCACGCGCATCGGCGGTGAGGTTGCCGAGGCGCTGGCCGGGTA
CGAGCTGCCCATTCTTGAGTCCCGTATCACGCAGCGCGTGAGCTACCCAGGCACTGCCGCCGCCGGCACA
ACCGTTCTTGAATCAGAACCCGAGGGCGACGCTGCCCGCGAGGTCCAGGCGCTGGCCGCTGAAATTAAAT
CAAAACTCATTTGAGTTAATGAGGTAAAGAGAAAATGAGCAAAAGCACAAACACGCTAAGTGCCGGCCGT
CCGAGCGCACGCAGCAGCAAGGCTGCAACGTTGGCCAGCCTGGCAGACACGCCAGCCATGAAGCGGGTCA
ACTTTCAGTTGCCGGCGGAGGATCACACCAAGCTGAAGATGTACGCGGTACGCCAAGGCAAGACCATTAC
CGAGCTGCTATCTGAATACATCGCGCAGCTACCAGAGTAAATGAGCAAATGAATAAATGAGTAGATGAAT
TTTAGCGGCTAAAGGAGGCGGCATGGAAAATCAAGAACAACCAGGCACCGACGCCGTGGAATGCCCCATG
TGTGGAGGAACGGGCGGTTGGCCAGGCGTAAGCGGCTGGGTTGTCTGCCGGCCCTGCAATGGCACTGGAA
CCCCCAAGCCCGAGGAATCGGCGTGAGCGGTCGCAAACCATCCGGCCCGGTACAAATCGGCGCGGCGCTG
GGTGATGACCTGGTGGAGAAGTTGAAGGCCGCGCAGGCCGCCCAGCGGCAACGCATCGAGGCAGAAGCAC
GCCCCGGTGAATCGTGGCAAGCGGCCGCTGATCGAATCCGCAAAGAATCCCGGCAACCGCCGGCAGCCGG
TGCGTCGTCGATTAGGAAGCCGCCCAAGGGCGACGAGCAACCAGATTTTTTCGTTCCGATGCTCTATGAC
GTGGGCACCCGCGATAGTCGCAGCATCATGGACGTGGCCGTTTTCCGTCTGTCGAAGCGTGACCGACGAG
CTGGCGAGGTGATCCGCTACGAGCTTCCAGACGGGCACGTAGAGGTTTCCGCAGGGCCGGCCGGCATGGC
CAGTGTGTGGGATTACGACCTGGTACTGATGGCGGTTTCCCATCTAACCGAATCCATGAACCGATACCGG
GAAGGGAAGGGAGACAAGCCCGGCCGCGTGTTCCGTCCACACGTTGCGGACGTACTCAAGTTCTGCCGGC
GAGCCGATGGCGGAAAGCAGAAAGACGACCTGGTAGAAACCTGCATTCGGTTAAACACCACGCACGTTGC
CATGCAGCGTACGAAGAAGGCCAAGAACGGCCGCCTGGTGACGGTATCCGAGGGTGAAGCCTTGATTAGC
CGCTACAAGATCGTAAAGAGCGAAACCGGGCGGCCGGAGTACATCGAGATCGAGCTAGCTGATTGGATGT
ACCGCGAGATTACAGAAGGCAAGAACCCGGACGTGCTGACGGTTCACCCCGATTACTTTTTGATCGATCC
CGGCATCGGCCGTTTTCTCTACCGCCTGGCACGCCGCGCCGCAGGCAAGGCAGAAGCCAGATGGTTGTTC
AAGACGATCTACGAACGCAGTGGCAGCGCCGGAGAGTTCAAGAAGTTCTGTTTCACCGTGCGCAAGCTGA
TCGGGTCAAATGACCTGCCGGAGTACGATTTGAAGGAGGAGGCGGGGCAGGCTGGCCCGATCCTAGTCAT
GCGCTACCGCAACCTGATCGAGGGCGAAGCATCCGCCGGTTCCTAATGTACGGAGCAGATGCTAGGGCAA
ATTGCCCTAGCAGGGGAAAAAGGTCGAAAAAGCTTCTTTCCTGTGGATAGCACGTACATTGGGAACCCAA
AGCCGTACATTGGGAACCGGAACCCGTACATTGGGAACCCAAAGCCGTACATTGGGAACCGGTCACACAT
GTAAGTGACTGATATAAAAGAGAAAAAAGGCGATTTTTCCGCCTAAAACTCTTTAAAACTTATTAAAACT
CTTAAAACCCGCCTGGCCTGTGCATAACTGTCTGGCCAGCGCACAGCCGAACAGCTGCAAAAAGCGCCCA
CATCAAGGCTCCGAGTGCGCGGAACCCCTATTTGTTTATTTTTCTAAATACATTCAAATATGTATCCGCT
CATGAGACAATAACCCTGATAAATGCTTCAATAATATTGAAAAAGGAAGAGTATGGCTAAAATGAGAATA
TCACCGGAATTGAAAAAACTGATCGAAAAATACCGCTGCGTAAAAGATACGGAAGGAATGTCTCCTGCTA
AGGTATATAAGCTGGTGGGAGAAAATGAAAACCTATATTTAAAAATGACGGACAGCCGGTATAAAGGGAC
CACCTATGATGTGGAACGGGAAAAGGACATGATGCTATGGCTGGAAGGAAAGCTGCCTGTTCCAAAGGTC
CTGCACTTTGAACGGCATGATGGCTGGAGCAATCTGCTCATGAGTGAGGCCGATGGCGTCCTTTGCTCGG
AAGAGTATGAAGATGAACAAAGCCCTGAAAAGATTATCGAGCTGTATGCGGAGTGCATCAGGCTCTTTCA
CTCCATCGACATATCGGATTGTCCCTATACGAATAGCTTAGACAGCCGCTTAGCCGAATTGGATTACTTA
CTGAATAACGATCTGGCCGATGTGGATTGCGAAAACTGGGAAGAGGACACTCCATTTAAAGATCCGCGCG
AGCTGTATGATTTTTTAAAGACGGAAAAGCCCGAAGAGGAACTTGTCTTTTCCCACGGCGACCTGGGAGA
CAGCAACATCTTTGTGAAAGATGGCAAAGTAAGTGGCTTTATTGATCTTGGGAGAAGCGGCAGGGCGGAC
AAGTGGTATGACATTGCCTTCTGCGTCCGGTCGCTCAGGGAGGATATCGGGGAAGAACAGTATGTCGAGC
TATTTTTTGACTTACTGGGGATCAAGCCTGATTGGGAGAAAATAAAATATTATATTTTACTGGATGAATT
GTTTTAGCTGTCAGACCAAGTTTACTCATATATACTTTAGATTGATTTAAAACTTCATTTTTAATTTAAA
AGGATCTAGGTGAAGATCCTTTTTGATAATCTCATGACCAAAATCCCTTAACGTGAGTTTTCGTTCCACT
GAGCGTCAGACCCCGTAGAAAAGATCAAAGGATCTTCTTGAGATCCTTTTTTTCTGCGCGTAATCTGCTG
CTTGCAAACAAAAAAACCACCGCTACCAGCGGTGGTTTGTTTGCCGGATCAAGAGCTACCAACTCTTTTT
CCGAAGGTAACTGGCTTCAGCAGAGCGCAGATACCAAATACTGTTCTTCTAGTGTAGCCGTAGTTAGGCC
ACCACTTCAAGAACTCTGTAGCACCGCCTACATACCTCGCTCTGCTAATCCTGTTACCAGTGGCTGCTGC
CAGTGGCGATAAGTCGTGTCTTACCGGGTTGGACTCAAGACGATAGTTACCGGATAAGGCGCAGCGGTCG
GGCTGAACGGGGGGTTCGTGCACACAGCCCAGCTTGGAGCGAACGACCTACACCGAACTGAGATACCTAC
AGCGTGAGCTATGAGAAAGCGCCACGCTTCCCGAAGGGAGAAAGGCGGACAGGTATCCGGTAAGCGGCAG
GGTCGGAACAGGAGAGCGCACGAGGGAGCTTCCAGGGGGAAACGCCTGGTATCTTTATAGTCCTGTCGGG
TTTCGCCACCTCTGACTTGAGCGTCGATTTTTGTGATGCTCGTCAGGGGGGCGGAGCCTATGGAAAAACG
CCAGCAACGCGGCCTTTTTACGGTTCCTGCTCGGATCTGTTGGACCGGACAGTAGTCATGGTTGATGGGC
TGCCTGTATCGAGTGGTGATTTTGTGCCGAGCTGCCGGTCGGGGAGCTGTTGGCTGGCTGGTGGCAGGAT
ATATTGTGGTGTAAACAAATTGACGCTTAGACAACTTAATAACACATTGCGGACGTTTTTAATGTACTGG
GGTTGAACACTCTGTGCCGAATTCGGATCCAGCGATCTGGATTTTAGTACTGGATTTTGGTTTTAGGAAT
TAGAAATTTTATTGATAGAAGTATTTTACAAATACAAATACATACTAAGGGTTTCTTATATGCTCAACAC
ATGAGCGAAACCCTATAGGAACCCTAATTCCCTTATCTGGGAACTACTCACACATTATTATGGAGAAACT
CGAGCTTGTCGATCGACTCTAGCTAGAGAAGCCTATTCCTTTGCCCTCGGACGAGTGCTGGGGCGTCGGT
TTCCACTATCGGCGAGTACTTCTACACAGCCATCGGTCCAGACGGCCGCGCTTCTGCGGGCGATTTGTGT
ACGCCCGACAGTCCCGGCTCCGGATCGGACGATTGCGTCGCATCGACCCTGCGCCCAAGCTGCATCATCG
AAATTGCCGTCAACCAAGCTCTGATAGAGTTGGTCAAGACCAATGCGGAGCATATACGCCCGGAGCCGCG
GCGATCCTGCAAGCTCCGGATGCCTCCGCTCGAAGTAGCGCGTCTGCTGCTCCATACAAGCCAACCACGG
CCTCCAGAAGAAGATGTTGGCGACCTCGTATTGGGAATCCCCGAACATCGCCTCGCTCCAGTCAATGACC
GCTGTTATGCGGCCATTGTCCGTCAGGACATTGTTGGAGCCGAAATCCGCGTGCACGAGGTGCCGGACTT
CGGGGCAGTCCTCGGCCCAAAGCATCAGCTCATCGAGAGCCTGCGCGACGGACGCACTGACGGTGTCGTC
CATCACAGTTTGCCAGTGATACACATGGGGATCAGCAATCGCGCATATGAAATCACGCCATGTAGTGTAT
TGACCGATTCCTTGCGGTCCGAATGGGCCGAACCCGCTCGTCTGGCTAAGATCGGCCGCAGCGATCGCAT
CCATGGCCTCCGCGACCGGCTGCAGTTATCATCATCATCATAGACACACGAAATAAAGTAATCAGATTAT
CAGTTAAAGCTATGTAATATTTACACCATAACCAATCAATTAAAAAATAGATCAGTTTAAAGAAAGATCA
AAGCTCAAAAAAATAAAAAGAGAAAAGGGTCCTAACCAAGAAAATGAAGGAGAAAAACTAGAAATTTACC
TGCAGAACAGCGGGCAGTTCGGTTTCAGGCAGGTCTTGCAACGTGACACCCTGTGCACGGCGGGAGATGC
AATAGGTCAGGCTCTCGCTGAATTCCCCAATGTCAAGCACTTCCGGAATCGGGAGCGCGGCCGATGCAAA
GTGCCGATAAACATAACGATCTTTGTAGAAACCATCGGCGCAGCTATTTACCCGCAGGACATATCCACGC
CCTCCTACATCGAAGCTGAAAGCACGAGATTCTTCGCCCTCCGAGAGCTGCATCAGGTCGGAGACGCTGT
CGAACTTTTCGATCAGAAACTTCTCGACAGACGTCGCGGTGAGTTCAGGCTTTTTCATTGTATCGATAAT
TGTAAATGTAATTGTAATGTTGTTTGTTGTTTGTTGTTGTTGGTAATTGTTGTAAAAATGAGCTCTTATA
CTCGAGCGTGTCCTCTCCAAATGAAATGAACTTCCTTATATAGAGGAAGGGTCTTGCGAAGGATAGTGGG
ATTGTGCGTCATCCCTTACGTCAGTGGAGATGTCACATCAATCCACTTGCTTTGTAGACGTGGTTGGAAC
CTCTTCTTTTTCCACGATGCTCCTCGTGGGTGGGGGTCCATCTTTGGGACCACTGTCGGCAGAGAGATCT
TGAATGATAGCCTTTCCTTTATCGCAATGATGGCATTTGTAGGAGCCACCTTCCTTTTCTACTGTCCTTT
CGATGAAGTGACAGATAGCTGGGCAATGGAATCCGAGGAGGTTTCCCGAAATTATCCTTTGTTGAAAAGT
CTCAATAGCCCTTTGATCTTCTGAGACTGTATCTTTGACATTTTTGGAGTAGACCAGAGTGTCGTGCTCC
ACCATGTTGACGAAGATTTTCTTCTTGTCATTGAGTCGTAAAAGACTCTGTATGAACTGTTCGCCAGTCT
TGACGGCGAGTTCTGTTAGATCCTCGATTTGAATCTTAGACTCCATGCATGGCCTTAGATTCAGTAGGAA
CTACCTTTTTAGAGACTCCAATCTCTATTACTTGCCTTGGTTTATGAAGCAAGCCTTGAATCGTCCATAC
TGGAATAGTACTTCTGATCTTGAGAAATATGTCTTTCTCTGTGTTCTTGATGCAATTAGTCCTGAATCTT
TTGACTGCATCTTTAACCTTCTTGGGAAGGTATTTGATCTCCTGGAGATTGTTACTCGGGTAGATCGTCT
TGATGAGACTTGCTGCGTAGGCCTCTCTAACCATCTGTGGGTCAGCATTCTTTCTGAAATTGAAGAGGCT
AACCTTCTCATTATCAGTGGTGAACATAGTGTCGTCACCTTCACCTTCGAACTTCCTTCCTAGATCGTAA
AGATAGAGGAAATCGTCCATTGTAATCTCCGGGGCAAAGGAGATCTCTTTTGGGGCTGGATCACTGCTGG
GCCTTTTGGTTCCTAGCGTGAGCCAGTGGGCTTTTTGCTTTGGTGGGCTTGTTAGGGCCTTAGCAAAGCT
CTTGGGCTTGAGTTGAGCTTCTCCTTTGGGGATGAAGTTCAACCTGTCTGTTTGCTGACTTGTTGTGTAC
GCGTCAGCTGCTGCTCTTGCCTCTGTAATAGTGGCAAATTTCTTGTGTGCAACTCCGGGAACGCCGTTTG
TTGCCGCCTTTGTACAACCCCAGTCATCGTATATACCGGCATGTGGACCGTTATACACAACGTAGTAGTT
GATATGAGGGTGTTGAATACCCGATTCTGCTCTGAGAGGAGCAACTGTGCTGTTAAGCTCAGATTTTTGT
GGGATTGGAATTCCTCCGCAAGAATTCAAGCTTAGCGTCGATCTAGTAACATAGATGACACCGCGCGCGA
TAATTTATCCTAGTTTGCGCGCTATATTTTGTTTTCTATCGCGTATTAAATGTATAATTGCGGGACTCTA
ATCATAAAAACCCATCTCATAAATAACGTCATGCATTACATGTTAATTATTACATGCTTAACGTAATTCA
ACAGAAATTATATGATAATCATCGCAAGACCGGCAACAGGATTCAATCTTAAGAAACTTTATTGCCAAAT
GTTTGAACGATCTGCTTGACAAGCTCAGACTTTACGCTTCTTCTTTGGGTCAGCCCTAGAGTCACCACCC
AACTGCGACAGATCTATCCTTGTCTCATAGAGCCCTGTAATAGATTGGTGAATAAGGGTAGCGTCCAACA
CTTCCTTGGTTGATGTGTAGCGCTTTCTGTCGATAGTGGTATCGAAGTACTTAAAGGCTGCTGGGGCTCC
CAGATTGGTCAGTGTGAACAGGTGGATGATGTTTTCCGCTTGTTCCCTTATCGGCTTATCTCTGTGCTTG
TTGTACGCGGAAAGCACCTTTAATTGTAGAAAACCAGTAAAACATGGACAATTAGGAGGCATCGATTATC
TAACCAAAGACTTTAACAACACTAATCTGCCACTAATATTCATGAGAAGTCCTTACCTTATCGAGGTTAG
CGTCTGCAAGAATGACCCGCTTGGAAAATTCGCTGATCTGCTCTATGATCTCATCAAGATAGTGCTTGTG
CTGCTCGACAAACAACTGCTTCTGCTCGTTGTCCTCTGGTGACCCCTTCAGCTTCTCATAGTGTGAGGCC
AAGTACAGGAAGTTGACGTACTTACTGGGCAATGCCAGCTCGTTGCCCTTCTGCAGTTCTCCGGCAGATG
CCAGCATGCGTTTTCTGCCATTTTCCAATTCGAAAAGCGAATACTTGGGCAGTTTGATAATGAGGTCTTT
CTTCACCTCTTTGTAACCTGGTTTGTATAATTTTGGTTCAGTTAATTAGGAAAATTACATAATGGCTCCA
AAAAAAAATTATCGACCTTTTACCAAAAAAAATAAAATTTATCGACCTTGACAGGAAAAAGTTACAAATC
AAAAGAAAGAATATCGTCTGGCATCCAATATTTTACCTTTAGCCTCGAGGAAGTCGATCGGATTCTTCTC
GAACGAGGACCTTTCCATTATGGTAATTCCAAGCAGTTCCTTGACGCTTTTCAGTTTCTTGCTCTTGCCC
TTCTCCACCTTGGCCACTACCAGTACGCTGTATGCCACGGTAGGGCTATCAAAGCCTCCGTATTTCTTCG
GATCCCAATCCTTCTTCCTCGCAATCAGTTTGTCGGAGTTGCGCTTAGGGAGAATGGACTCCTTGGAGAA
ACCACCGGTTTGAACCTCCGTTTTCTTGACTATGTTGACTTGGGGCATGCTGAGAACCTTACGCACAGTC
GCAAAATCCCTGCCCTTATCCCAGACAATCTCACCTGCAAGAAACAGCAAAGAGAGAGTTAAGATATAAG
TGAACAAGAAAGTCTTGGGATCGACATACATACAATCAATTGATCAAATTCCTAGGATTAAACATATGAA
ATAGGAAAGACAGACCTGTTTCGCCATTTGTCTCGATCAGAGGCCTCTTCCGGATTTCACCATTCGCCAG
AGTGATCTCTGTCTTGAAGAAGTTCATGATATTCGAGTAAAAGAAGTATTTCGCGGTAGCCTTGCCGATC
TCTTGTTCTGACTTCGCGATCATCTTCCTAACGTCGTACACCTTGTAATCCCCGTACACAAACTCAGACT
CCAGTTTCGGATACTTCTTGATGAGAGCAGTGCCAACAACGGCGTTCAGGTAGGCGTCATGGGCATGATG
GTAGTTGTTGATCTCGCGAACCTTGTAAAACTGGAAGTCCTTCCGGAAGTCACTAACCAGTTTGCTCTTG
AGGGTGATCACCTGCGTAACCATCAAAAGTCAATATGGATTCATCACAAATTAATCAGGAATAGAAAGAT
CGGGTGGCCTTGAAGTTGATCAAATAAAAAGTTTCGAACTTTAGTTTGATATGGTAAAGGAAAGTTGGAA
ACTTTACCTTTACCTCCCTGATAAGTTTGTCATTCTCATCATACTTCGTATTCATACGCGAATCGAGTAT
CTGGGCCACATGTTTCGTAATCTGACGAGTTTCAACCAACTGGCGCTTGATGAAGCCGGCTTTGTCGAGC
TCAGACAGTCCGCCCCTTTCTGCCTTCGTGAGATTGTCGAATTTCCGTTGGGTTATGAGCTTAGCATTCA
AAAGCTGCCTCCAATAGTTCTTCATCTTCTTCACAACCTCCTCGCTGGGTACATTGTCGGATTTTCCGCG
GTTCTTGTCTGAGCGCGTAAGGACCTATAACACGGGAGAAACCAAAAAGCAAACTCATTTCACGCCAAAT
ACTACAGATTTCTCAAAAATTAAGTTATAATCCATATATCCTGACAAGAAATTGATTAAAACACAGTTGC
TTTACCTTGTTGTCAATACTATCGTCCTTCAGGAAAGATTGAGGGACAATGTGATCCACATCATAGTCGG
AGAGTCTGTTAATGTCGAGCTCTTGGTCGACGTACATATCTCTCCCATTCTGGAGGTAATAGAGGTACAG
CTTCTCGTTCTGGAGTTGAGTATTTTCGACTGGGTGCTCTTTCAGAATCTGACTCCCAAGCTCCTTGATG
CCTTCCTCTATCCGCTTCATGCGCTCCCGTGAGTTCTTCTGCCCTTTCTGAGTCGTCTGGTTTTCCCTCG
CCATCTCGATGACGATGTTCTCCGGCTTATGGCGGCCCATGACCTGTAGCAATAATTAAAACAAAAATAC
CACAAACAGTTAGAACTGAGGCAAGAAGAATGAATGCAGAGAAAAAAAATCTTAGCTATTCATGGAAATG
GAAGTGCGACGAACACCTAAAATGCAAGGAGCATAACCAAATGCAGAACTTACCTTCACCAGCTCATCCA
CAACCTTCACTGTCTGCAGTATGCCCTTCTTTATAGCTGGCGATCCAGCCAGGTTGGCTATGTGTTCGTG
AAGGCTATCGCCCTGACCTGACACTTGGGCCTTCTGGATATCTTCTTTGAAGGTCAGTGAGTCATCGTGA
ATAAGCTGCATGAAGTTCCGATTCGCAAAACCGTCGGATTTGAGAAAGTCCAGTATAGTCTTGCCGGATT
GCTTGTCGCGGATGCCGTTGATGAGCTTCCTGGAGAGCCTTCCCCAACCTAAAACATAGAACAAACATTT
GTCTCATCACAAATATGCATCAAGGAACACTCAGAAGTTAGTCATATACCCAAATTCTTGAAACTAGAGA
AACAAAAAAAGAGGGATCATTGCGGAAACCTTTTGACCTCTTACCTGTATATCTCCTCCTCTTCAACTGC
TTCATGACCTTGTCATCGAACAGATGCGCATAAGTCTTAAGGCGCTCCTCGATCATTTCTCTGTCCTCAA
ACAGCGTGAGAGTCAGCACGATGTCCTCGAGGATGTCCTCGTTCTCCTCGTTGTCAAGGAAGTCCTTGTC
CTTGATGATTTTCAACAGGTCATGGTATGTGCCAAGAGAGGCATTGAACCTATCCTCAACGCCGCTGATT
TCCACAGAATCAAAGCATTCGATCTTCTTAAAGTAGTCCTCTTTAAGCTGTTTCACAGTGACCTTCCGAT
TGGTTTTGAACAAGAGATCGACAATGGCCTTCTTCTGCTCACCTGTTATAACAGTAAAAATTACTTTAGA
AACAAAACAAAAGTGTGGTCTTTTAGGAATGATTATTGATCAGTTCATAGTTTAAAATCTTGTGTTTTTA
TCGTAAAAGTGTGGACCAGGATTTACCTGACAGGAAGGCCGGTTTGCGCATCCCCTCCGTCACATATTTC
ACCTTCGTCAGCTCGTTGTAGACCGTGAAGTATTCGTACAGGAGACTATGCTTGGGCAGGACTTTCTCAT
TTGGGAGATTCTTATCGAAGTTGGTCATCCTTTCGATGAAGGACTGTGCACTCGCACCCTTGTCCACGAC
CTCTTCGAAGTTCCAAGGCGTGATAGTCTCCTCGGATTTGCGTGTCATCCACGCAAACCGCGAGTTCCCG
CGTGCGAGTGGACCTAATGAATTAATAGAAAAATCAGGCAAATTAGAAAAGAAATAATTCTCAAAAGAGA
ACAACTGAGGTCAGAAAATAGCATTCATCAACTGAAACTAGGTATTTCTTCATATGATACTAACCTACAT
AGTAGGGAATGCGGAACGTGAGGATCTTTTCAATCTTCTCTCTGTTGTCTTTCAGGAACGGATAGAAGTC
CTCTTGCCTCCTCAAGATAGCATGCAGCTCACCGAGGTGGATCTGGTGCGGTATGCTGCCATTGTCGAAG
GTACGCTGCTTCCGAAGCAAATCTTCGCGGTTCAATTTAACGAGCAGCTCCTCTGTACCGTCCATCTTTT
CCAGAATAGGCTTGATGAATTTGTAGAATTCCTCCTGACTTGCACCTAATAATATCATCAGAGGAAAACT
CAATTCTTATATCTTACAGAAATGAACAACAAAATACATGTAGCAGAGAGGAAAACAATCATAAGTAACA
ACTTACCTCCATCAATGTACCCTGCGTAGCCATTCTTCGATTGGTCAAAGAAAATCTCCTTGTACTTCTC
GGGGAGTTGCTGGCGAACCAAAGCCTTCAGAAGGGTCAGATCCTGGTGATGCTCGTCGTACCTCTTGATC
ATGGAGGCGCTAAGTGGCGCTTTGGTTATCTCCGTGTTGACCCGCAGAATGTCACTGAGCAAGATAGCGT
CTGACAGATTCTTGGCAGCCAAGAACAGGTCGGCATACTGATCACCTACAAAAGTTTAAAAGACTCAATT
TTAACTCTACAGCTTCAAATAAATTTCCGCAAAGAAATTGATAGGTTTAGACAACAAAAGAAGAGTTCCA
ATTTCAAGAGCACCTATTTGGGCGAGCAGATTGTCCAGATCATCATCGTATGTATCCTTTGACAGCTGCA
GCTTCGCGTCCTCGGCGAGGTCAAAGTTGCTTTTGAAGTTAGGGGTGAGGCCCAGAGACAGTGCAATCAG
ATTCCCGAACAAGCCGTTCTTCTTCTCGCCTGGCAATTGAGCGATCAGATTCTCAAGCCGTCTGGACTTC
GAAAGTCTGGCAGACAGTATTGCCTTGGCGTCGACACCTGAGATTGTTTGCAAAGAAAAATCTCAAAGCA
TGTACAATCTATAAACTTATGATGGAAAAAGAAAAGAAAGGTAACTAAGGAATGTTACCTGATGCATTGA
TGGGGTTCTCCTCGAACAGCTGATTGTAGGTTTGGACGAGCTGAATGAACAGTTTATCCACATCGGAGTT
ATCCGGGTTGAGGTCCCCTTCGATCAAGAAATGGCCACGAAACTTTATCATGTGCGCGAGAGCCAGGTAT
ATGAGCCGAAGGTCTGCCTTATCGGTTGAGTCCACCAGCTTCTTGCGAAGGTGGTATATAGTCGGATACT
TTTCATGATAGGCTACTTCGTCAACAATATTCCCAAAGATGGGGTGACGCTCGTGTTTCTTATCTTCCTC
TACCAGGAAGGATTCCTCGAGGCGATGGAAGAACGAGTCGTCAACCTGCAAAATCAAGTTTATTGATCAT
CAAGTGAGTTTACATGTAGTTAAATGCTTTCAGTAATATCCCAATGAAGCAGGATATGCTTTCAGTACAA
AATACATAAGCATACTATATCATAAAAATCCTTACCTTCGCCATCTCGTTGCTAAAGATCTCTTGGAGAT
AACAGATTCTGTTCTTCCTGCGAGTGTACCTTCTCCTCGCAGTACGTTTAAGCCTTGTCGCCTCCGCGGT
TTCTCCAGAGTCAAAGAGCAGAGCTCCGATCAAGTTCTTCTTAATGCTGTGCCTATCTGTGTTGCCCAGC
ACTTTAAATTTCTTCGAAGGTACCTTGTATTCATCGGTGATAACGGCCCACCCAACTGAGTTCGTACCAA
TATCAAGTCCAATGCTGTACTTCTTGTCCATTTTCCAGCTGACCTTCCGCTTCTTCTTCGGTGGGCTAGA
AGCCATTCCTGCAGAAGTAACACCAAACAACAGGGTGAGCATCGACAAAAGAAACAGTACCAAGCAAATA
AATAGCGTATGAAGGCAGGGCTAAAAAAATCCACATATAGCTGCTGCATATGCCATCATCCAAGTATATC
AAGATCAAAATAATTATAAAACATACTTGTTTATTATAATAGATAGGTACTCAAGGTTAGAGCATATGAA
TAGATGCTGCATATGCCATCATGTATATGCATCAGTAAAACCCACATCAACATGTATACCTATCCTAGAT
CGATATTTCCATCCATCTTAAACTCGTAACTATGAAGATGTATGACACACACATACAGTTCCAAAATTAA
TAAATACACCAGGTAGTTTGAAACAGTATTCTACTCCGATCTAGAACGAATGAACGACCGCCCAACCACA
CCACATCATCACAACCAAGCGAACAAAAAGCATCTCTGTATATGCATCAGTAAAACCCGCATCAACATGT
ATACCTATCCTAGATCGATATTTCCATCCATCATCTTCAATTCGTAACTATGAATATGTATGGCACACAC
ATACAGATCCAAAATTAATAAATCCACCAGGTAGTTTGAAACAGAATTCTACTCCGATCTAGAACGACCG
CCCAACCAGACCACATCATCACAACCAAGACAAAAAAAAGCATGAAAAGATGACCCGACAAACAAGTGCA
CGGCATATATTGAAATAAAGGAAAAGGGCAAACCAAACCCTATGCAACGAAACAAAAAAAATCATGAAAT
CGATCCCGTCTGCGGAACGGCTAGAGCCATCCCAGGATTCCCCAAAGAGAAACACTGGCAAGTTAGCAAT
CAGAACGTGTCTGACGTACAGGTCGCATCCGTGTACGAACGCTAGCAGCACGGATCTAACACAAACACGG
ATCTAACACAAACATGAACAGAAGTAGAACTACCGGGCCCTAACCATGGACCGGAACGCCGATCTAGAGA
AGGTAGAGAGGGGGGGGGGGGGAGGACGAGCGGCGTACCTTGAAGCGGAGGTGCCGACGGGTGGATTTGG
GGGAGATCTGGTTGTGTGTGTGTGCGCTCCGAACAACACGAGGTTGGGGAAAGAGGGTGTGGAGGGGGTG
TCTATTTATTACGGCGGGCGAGGAAGGGAAAGCGAAGGAGCGGTGGGAAAGGAATCCCCCGTAGCTGCCG
TGCCGTGAGAGGAGGAGGAGGCCGCCTGCCGTGCCGGCTCACGTCTGCCGCTCCGCCACGCAATTTCTGG
ATGCCGACAGCGGAGCAAGTCCAACGGTGGAGCGGAACTCTCGAGAGGGGTCCAGAGGCAGCGACAGAGA
TGCCGTGCCGTCTGCTTCGCTTGGCCCGACGCGACGCTGCTGGTTCGCTGGTTGGTGTCCGTTAGACTCG
TCGACGGCGTTTAACAGGCTGGCATTATCTACTCGAAACAAGAAAAATGTTTCCTTAGTTTTTTTAATTT
CTTAAAGGGTATTTGTTTAATTTTTAGTCACTTTATTTTATTCTATTTTATATCTAAATTATTAAATAAA
AAAACTAAAATAGAGTTTTAGTTTTCTTAATTTAGAGGCTAAAATAGAATAAAATAGATGTACTAAAAAA
ATTAGTCTATAAAAACCATTAACCCTAAACCCTAAATGGATGTACTAATAAAATGGATGAAGTATTATAT
AGGTGAAGCTATTTGCAAAAAAAAAGGAGAACACATGCACACTAAAAAGATAAAACTGTAGAGTCCTGTT
GTCAAAATACTCAATTGTCCTTTAGACCATGTCTAACTGTTCATTTATATGATTCTCTAAAACACTGATA
TTATTGTAGTACTATAGATTATATTATTCGTAGAGTAAAGTTTAAATATATGTATAAAGATAGATAAACT
GCACTTCAAACAAGTGTGACAAAAAAAATATGTGGTAATTTTTTATAACTTAGACATGCAATGCTCATTA
TCTCTAGAGAGGGGCACGACCGGGTCACGCTGCACCTCCACTATGCCTGAGACCCAATACGCAAACCGCC
TCTCCCCGCGCGTTGGCCGATTCATTAATGCAGCTGGCACGACAGGTTTCCCGACTGGAAAGCGGGCAGT
GAGCGCAACGCAATTAATGTGAGTTAGCTCACTCATTAGGCACCCCAGGCTTTACACTTTATGCTTCCGG
CTCGTATGTTGTGTGGAATTGTGAGCGGATAACAATTTCACACATACTAGAGAAAGAGGAGAAATACTAG
ATGGCTTCCTCCGAGGACGTTATCAAAGAGTTCATGCGTTTCAAAGTTCGTATGGAAGGTTCCGTTAACG
GTCACGAGTTCGAAATCGAAGGTGAAGGTGAAGGTCGTCCGTACGAAGGTACCCAGACCGCTAAACTGAA
AGTTACCAAAGGTGGTCCGCTGCCGTTCGCTTGGGACATCCTGTCCCCGCAGTTCCAGTACGGTTCCAAA
GCTTACGTTAAACACCCGGCTGACATCCCGGACTACCTGAAACTGTCCTTCCCGGAAGGTTTCAAATGGG
AACGTGTTATGAACTTCGAGGACGGTGGTGTTGTTACCGTTACCCAGGACTCCTCCCTGCAAGACGGTGA
GTTCATCTACAAAGTTAAACTGCGTGGTACCAACTTCCCGTCCGACGGTCCGGTTATGCAGAAAAAAACC
ATGGGTTGGGAAGCTTCCACCGAACGTATGTACCCGGAGGACGGTGCTCTGAAAGGTGAAATCAAAATGC
GTCTGAAACTGAAAGACGGTGGTCACTACGACGCTGAAGTTAAAACCACCTACATGGCTAAAAAACCGGT
TCAGCTGCCGGGTGCTTACAAAACCGACATCAAACTGGACATCACCTCCCACAACGAGGACTACACCATC
GTTGAACAGTACGAACGTGCTGAAGGTCGTCACTCCACCGGTGCTTAATAACGCTGATAGTGCTAGTGTA
GATCGCTACTAGAGCCAGGCATCAAATAAAACGAAAGGCTCAGTCGAAAGACTGGGCCTTTCGTTTTATC
TGTTGTTTGTCGGTGAACGCTCTCTACTAGAGTCACACTGGCTCACCTTCGGGTGGGCCTTTCTGCGTTT
ATAGGTCTCAGGGA
